>Addgene plasmid #119805 | CP1300-CBEmax | depositor full sequence | sequence record 226913 | CP1300-CBEmax sequence 8463 bps
ATATGCCAAGTACGCCCCCTATTGACGTCAATGACGGTAAATGGCCCGCCTGGCATTATGCCCAGTACAT
GACCTTATGGGACTTTCCTACTTGGCAGTACATCTACGTATTAGTCATCGCTATTACCATGGTGATGCGG
TTTTGGCAGTACATCAATGGGCGTGGATAGCGGTTTGACTCACGGGGATTTCCAAGTCTCCACCCCATTG
ACGTCAATGGGAGTTTGTTTTGGCACCAAAATCAACGGGACTTTCCAAAATGTCGTAACAACTCCGCCCC
ATTGACGCAAATGGGCGGTAGGCGTGTACGGTGGGAGGTCTATATAAGCAGAGCTGGTTTAGTGAACCGT
CAGATCCGCTAGAGATCCGCGGCCGCTAATACGACTCACTATAGGGAGAGCCGCCACCATGAAACGGACA
GCCGACGGAAGCGAGTTCGAGTCACCAAAGAAGAAGCGGAAAGTCTCCTCAGAGACTGGGCCTGTCGCCG
TCGATCCAACCCTGCGCCGCCGGATTGAACCTCACGAGTTTGAAGTGTTCTTTGACCCCCGGGAGCTGAG
AAAGGAGACATGCCTGCTGTACGAGATCAACTGGGGAGGCAGGCACTCCATCTGGAGGCACACCTCTCAG
AACACAAATAAGCACGTGGAGGTGAACTTCATCGAGAAGTTTACCACAGAGCGGTACTTCTGCCCCAATA
CCAGATGTAGCATCACATGGTTTCTGAGCTGGTCCCCTTGCGGAGAGTGTAGCAGGGCCATCACCGAGTT
CCTGTCCAGATATCCACACGTGACACTGTTTATCTACATCGCCAGGCTGTATCACCACGCAGACCCAAGG
AATAGGCAGGGCCTGCGCGATCTGATCAGCTCCGGCGTGACCATCCAGATCATGACAGAGCAGGAGTCCG
GCTACTGCTGGCGGAACTTCGTGAATTATTCTCCTAGCAACGAGGCCCACTGGCCTAGGTACCCACACCT
GTGGGTGCGCCTGTACGTGCTGGAGCTGTATTGCATCATCCTGGGCCTGCCCCCTTGTCTGAATATCCTG
CGGAGAAAGCAGCCCCAGCTGACCTTCTTTACAATCGCCCTGCAGTCTTGTCACTATCAGAGGCTGCCAC
CCCACATCCTGTGGGCCACAGGCCTGAAGTCTGGAGGATCTAGCGGAGGATCCTCTGGCAGCGAGACACC
AGGAACAAGCGAGTCAGCAACACCAGAGAGCAGTGGCGGCAGCAGCGGCGGCAGCAAGCCCATCAGAGAG
CAGGCCGAGAATATCATCCACCTGTTTACCCTGACCAATCTGGGAGCCCCTGCCGCCTTCAAGTACTTTG
ACACCACCATCGACCGGAAGAGGTACACCAGCACCAAAGAGGTGCTGGACGCCACCCTGATCCACCAGAG
CATCACCGGCCTGTACGAGACACGGATCGACCTGTCTCAGCTGGGAGGCGACGGCGGATCAGGAGGCTCT
GGCGGTTCAGGTGGATCAGGCGGTAGCGGAGGTTCAGGTGGTGACAAGAAGTACAGCATCGGCCTGGCCA
TCGGCACCAACTCTGTGGGCTGGGCCGTGATCACCGACGAGTACAAGGTGCCCAGCAAGAAATTCAAGGT
GCTGGGCAACACCGACCGGCACAGCATCAAGAAGAACCTGATCGGAGCCCTGCTGTTCGACAGCGGCGAA
ACAGCCGAGGCCACCCGGCTGAAGAGAACCGCCAGAAGAAGATACACCAGACGGAAGAACCGGATCTGCT
ATCTGCAAGAGATCTTCAGCAACGAGATGGCCAAGGTGGACGACAGCTTCTTCCACAGACTGGAAGAGTC
CTTCCTGGTGGAAGAGGATAAGAAGCACGAGCGGCACCCCATCTTCGGCAACATCGTGGACGAGGTGGCC
TACCACGAGAAGTACCCCACCATCTACCACCTGAGAAAGAAACTGGTGGACAGCACCGACAAGGCCGACC
TGCGGCTGATCTATCTGGCCCTGGCCCACATGATCAAGTTCCGGGGCCACTTCCTGATCGAGGGCGACCT
GAACCCCGACAACAGCGACGTGGACAAGCTGTTCATCCAGCTGGTGCAGACCTACAACCAGCTGTTCGAG
GAAAACCCCATCAACGCCAGCGGCGTGGACGCCAAGGCCATCCTGTCTGCCAGACTGAGCAAGAGCAGAC
GGCTGGAAAATCTGATCGCCCAGCTGCCCGGCGAGAAGAAGAATGGCCTGTTCGGAAACCTGATTGCCCT
GAGCCTGGGCCTGACCCCCAACTTCAAGAGCAACTTCGACCTGGCCGAGGATGCCAAACTGCAGCTGAGC
AAGGACACCTACGACGACGACCTGGACAACCTGCTGGCCCAGATCGGCGACCAGTACGCCGACCTGTTTC
TGGCCGCCAAGAACCTGTCCGACGCCATCCTGCTGAGCGACATCCTGAGAGTGAACACCGAGATCACCAA
GGCCCCCCTGAGCGCCTCTATGATCAAGAGATACGACGAGCACCACCAGGACCTGACCCTGCTGAAAGCT
CTCGTGCGGCAGCAGCTGCCTGAGAAGTACAAAGAGATTTTCTTCGACCAGAGCAAGAACGGCTACGCCG
GCTACATTGACGGCGGAGCCAGCCAGGAAGAGTTCTACAAGTTCATCAAGCCCATCCTGGAAAAGATGGA
CGGCACCGAGGAACTGCTCGTGAAGCTGAACAGAGAGGACCTGCTGCGGAAGCAGCGGACCTTCGACAAC
GGCAGCATCCCCCACCAGATCCACCTGGGAGAGCTGCACGCCATTCTGCGGCGGCAGGAAGATTTTTACC
CATTCCTGAAGGACAACCGGGAAAAGATCGAGAAGATCCTGACCTTCCGCATCCCCTACTACGTGGGCCC
TCTGGCCAGGGGAAACAGCAGATTCGCCTGGATGACCAGAAAGAGCGAGGAAACCATCACCCCCTGGAAC
TTCGAGGAAGTGGTGGACAAGGGCGCTTCCGCCCAGAGCTTCATCGAGCGGATGACCAACTTCGATAAGA
ACCTGCCCAACGAGAAGGTGCTGCCCAAGCACAGCCTGCTGTACGAGTACTTCACCGTGTATAACGAGCT
GACCAAAGTGAAATACGTGACCGAGGGAATGAGAAAGCCCGCCTTCCTGAGCGGCGAGCAGAAAAAGGCC
ATCGTGGACCTGCTGTTCAAGACCAACCGGAAAGTGACCGTGAAGCAGCTGAAAGAGGACTACTTCAAGA
AAATCGAGTGCTTCGACTCCGTGGAAATCTCCGGCGTGGAAGATCGGTTCAACGCCTCCCTGGGCACATA
CCACGATCTGCTGAAAATTATCAAGGACAAGGACTTCCTGGACAATGAGGAAAACGAGGACATTCTGGAA
GATATCGTGCTGACCCTGACACTGTTTGAGGACAGAGAGATGATCGAGGAACGGCTGAAAACCTATGCCC
ACCTGTTCGACGACAAAGTGATGAAGCAGCTGAAGCGGCGGAGATACACCGGCTGGGGCAGGCTGAGCCG
GAAGCTGATCAACGGCATCCGGGACAAGCAGTCCGGCAAGACAATCCTGGATTTCCTGAAGTCCGACGGC
TTCGCCAACAGAAACTTCATGCAGCTGATCCACGACGACAGCCTGACCTTTAAAGAGGACATCCAGAAAG
CCCAGGTGTCCGGCCAGGGCGATAGCCTGCACGAGCACATTGCCAATCTGGCCGGCAGCCCCGCCATTAA
GAAGGGCATCCTGCAGACAGTGAAGGTGGTGGACGAGCTCGTGAAAGTGATGGGCCGGCACAAGCCCGAG
AACATCGTGATCGAAATGGCCAGAGAGAACCAGACCACCCAGAAGGGACAGAAGAACAGCCGCGAGAGAA
TGAAGCGGATCGAAGAGGGCATCAAAGAGCTGGGCAGCCAGATCCTGAAAGAACACCCCGTGGAAAACAC
CCAGCTGCAGAACGAGAAGCTGTACCTGTACTACCTGCAGAATGGGCGGGATATGTACGTGGACCAGGAA
CTGGACATCAACCGGCTGTCCGACTACGATGTGGACCATATCGTGCCTCAGAGCTTTCTGAAGGACGACT
CCATCGACAACAAGGTGCTGACCAGAAGCGACAAGAACCGGGGCAAGAGCGACAACGTGCCCTCCGAAGA
GGTCGTGAAGAAGATGAAGAACTACTGGCGGCAGCTGCTGAACGCCAAGCTGATTACCCAGAGAAAGTTC
GACAATCTGACCAAGGCCGAGAGAGGCGGCCTGAGCGAACTGGATAAGGCCGGCTTCATCAAGAGACAGC
TGGTGGAAACCCGGCAGATCACAAAGCACGTGGCACAGATCCTGGACTCCCGGATGAACACTAAGTACGA
CGAGAATGACAAGCTGATCCGGGAAGTGAAAGTGATCACCCTGAAGTCCAAGCTGGTGTCCGATTTCCGG
AAGGATTTCCAGTTTTACAAAGTGCGCGAGATCAACAACTACCACCACGCCCACGACGCCTACCTGAACG
CCGTCGTGGGAACCGCCCTGATCAAAAAGTACCCTAAGCTGGAAAGCGAGTTCGTGTACGGCGACTACAA
GGTGTACGACGTGCGGAAGATGATCGCCAAGAGCGAGCAGGAAATCGGCAAGGCTACCGCCAAGTACTTC
TTCTACAGCAACATCATGAACTTTTTCAAGACCGAGATTACCCTGGCCAACGGCGAGATCCGGAAGCGGC
CTCTGATCGAGACAAACGGCGAAACCGGGGAGATCGTGTGGGATAAGGGCCGGGATTTTGCCACCGTGCG
GAAAGTGCTGAGCATGCCCCAAGTGAATATCGTGAAAAAGACCGAGGTGCAGACAGGCGGCTTCAGCAAA
GAGTCTATCCTGCCCAAGAGGAACAGCGATAAGCTGATCGCCAGAAAGAAGGACTGGGACCCTAAGAAGT
ACGGCGGCTTCGACAGCCCCACCGTGGCCTATTCTGTGCTGGTGGTGGCCAAAGTGGAAAAGGGCAAGTC
CAAGAAACTGAAGAGTGTGAAAGAGCTGCTGGGGATCACCATCATGGAAAGAAGCAGCTTCGAGAAGAAT
CCCATCGACTTTCTGGAAGCCAAGGGCTACAAAGAAGTGAAAAAGGACCTGATCATCAAGCTGCCTAAGT
ACTCCCTGTTCGAGCTGGAAAACGGCCGGAAGAGAATGCTGGCCTCTGCCGGCGAACTGCAGAAGGGAAA
CGAACTGGCCCTGCCCTCCAAATATGTGAACTTCCTGTACCTGGCCAGCCACTATGAGAAGCTGAAGGGC
TCCCCCGAGGATAATGAGCAGAAACAGCTGTTTGTGGAACAGCACAAGCACTACCTGGACGAGATCATCG
AGCAGATCAGCGAGTTCTCCAAGAGAGTGATCCTGGCCGACGCTAATCTGGACAAAGTGCTGTCCGCCTA
CAACAAGCACCGGGATTCTGGCGGCTCAAAAAGAACCGCCGACGGCAGCGAATTCGAGCCCAAGAAGAAG
AGGAAAGTCTAACCGGTCATCATCACCATCACCATTGAGTTTAAACCCGCTGATCAGCCTCGACTGTGCC
TTCTAGTTGCCAGCCATCTGTTGTTTGCCCCTCCCCCGTGCCTTCCTTGACCCTGGAAGGTGCCACTCCC
ACTGTCCTTTCCTAATAAAATGAGGAAATTGCATCGCATTGTCTGAGTAGGTGTCATTCTATTCTGGGGG
GTGGGGTGGGGCAGGACAGCAAGGGGGAGGATTGGGAAGACAATAGCAGGCATGCTGGGGATGCGGTGGG
CTCTATGGCTTCTGAGGCGGAAAGAACCAGCTGGGGCTCGATACCGTCGACCTCTAGCTAGAGCTTGGCG
TAATCATGGTCATAGCTGTTTCCTGTGTGAAATTGTTATCCGCTCACAATTCCACACAACATACGAGCCG
GAAGCATAAAGTGTAAAGCCTAGGGTGCCTAATGAGTGAGCTAACTCACATTAATTGCGTTGCGCTCACT
GCCCGCTTTCCAGTCGGGAAACCTGTCGTGCCAGCTGCATTAATGAATCGGCCAACGCGCGGGGAGAGGC
GGTTTGCGTATTGGGCGCTCTTCCGCTTCCTCGCTCACTGACTCGCTGCGCTCGGTCGTTCGGCTGCGGC
GAGCGGTATCAGCTCACTCAAAGGCGGTAATACGGTTATCCACAGAATCAGGGGATAACGCAGGAAAGAA
CATGTGAGCAAAAGGCCAGCAAAAGGCCAGGAACCGTAAAAAGGCCGCGTTGCTGGCGTTTTTCCATAGG
CTCCGCCCCCCTGACGAGCATCACAAAAATCGACGCTCAAGTCAGAGGTGGCGAAACCCGACAGGACTAT
AAAGATACCAGGCGTTTCCCCCTGGAAGCTCCCTCGTGCGCTCTCCTGTTCCGACCCTGCCGCTTACCGG
ATACCTGTCCGCCTTTCTCCCTTCGGGAAGCGTGGCGCTTTCTCATAGCTCACGCTGTAGGTATCTCAGT
TCGGTGTAGGTCGTTCGCTCCAAGCTGGGCTGTGTGCACGAACCCCCCGTTCAGCCCGACCGCTGCGCCT
TATCCGGTAACTATCGTCTTGAGTCCAACCCGGTAAGACACGACTTATCGCCACTGGCAGCAGCCACTGG
TAACAGGATTAGCAGAGCGAGGTATGTAGGCGGTGCTACAGAGTTCTTGAAGTGGTGGCCTAACTACGGC
TACACTAGAAGAACAGTATTTGGTATCTGCGCTCTGCTGAAGCCAGTTACCTTCGGAAAAAGAGTTGGTA
GCTCTTGATCCGGCAAACAAACCACCGCTGGTAGCGGTGGTTTTTTTGTTTGCAAGCAGCAGATTACGCG
CAGAAAAAAAGGATCTCAAGAAGATCCTTTGATCTTTTCTACGGGGTCTGACGCTCAGTGGAACGAAAAC
TCACGTTAAGGGATTTTGGTCATGAGATTATCAAAAAGGATCTTCACCTAGATCCTTTTAAATTAAAAAT
GAAGTTTTAAATCAATCTAAAGTATATATGAGTAAACTTGGTCTGACAGTTACCAATGCTTAATCAGTGA
GGCACCTATCTCAGCGATCTGTCTATTTCGTTCATCCATAGTTGCCTGACTCCCCGTCGTGTAGATAACT
ACGATACGGGAGGGCTTACCATCTGGCCCCAGTGCTGCAATGATACCGCGAGACCCACGCTCACCGGCTC
CAGATTTATCAGCAATAAACCAGCCAGCCGGAAGGGCCGAGCGCAGAAGTGGTCCTGCAACTTTATCCGC
CTCCATCCAGTCTATTAATTGTTGCCGGGAAGCTAGAGTAAGTAGTTCGCCAGTTAATAGTTTGCGCAAC
GTTGTTGCCATTGCTACAGGCATCGTGGTGTCACGCTCGTCGTTTGGTATGGCTTCATTCAGCTCCGGTT
CCCAACGATCAAGGCGAGTTACATGATCCCCCATGTTGTGCAAAAAAGCGGTTAGCTCCTTCGGTCCTCC
GATCGTTGTCAGAAGTAAGTTGGCCGCAGTGTTATCACTCATGGTTATGGCAGCACTGCATAATTCTCTT
ACTGTCATGCCATCCGTAAGATGCTTTTCTGTGACTGGTGAGTACTCAACCAAGTCATTCTGAGAATAGT
GTATGCGGCGACCGAGTTGCTCTTGCCCGGCGTCAATACGGGATAATACCGCGCCACATAGCAGAACTTT
AAAAGTGCTCATCATTGGAAAACGTTCTTCGGGGCGAAAACTCTCAAGGATCTTACCGCTGTTGAGATCC
AGTTCGATGTAACCCACTCGTGCACCCAACTGATCTTCAGCATCTTTTACTTTCACCAGCGTTTCTGGGT
GAGCAAAAACAGGAAGGCAAAATGCCGCAAAAAAGGGAATAAGGGCGACACGGAAATGTTGAATACTCAT
ACTCTTCCTTTTTCAATATTATTGAAGCATTTATCAGGGTTATTGTCTCATGAGCGGATACATATTTGAA
TGTATTTAGAAAAATAAACAAATAGGGGTTCCGCGCACATTTCCCCGAAAAGTGCCACCTGACGTCGACG
GATCGGGAGATCGATCTCCCGATCCCCTAGGGTCGACTCTCAGTACAATCTGCTCTGATGCCGCATAGTT
AAGCCAGTATCTGCTCCCTGCTTGTGTGTTGGAGGTCGCTGAGTAGTGCGCGAGCAAAATTTAAGCTACA
ACAAGGCAAGGCTTGACCGACAATTGCATGAAGAATCTGCTTAGGGTTAGGCGTTTTGCGCTGCTTCGCG
ATGTACGGGCCAGATATACGCGTTGACATTGATTATTGACTAGTTATTAATAGTAATCAATTACGGGGTC
ATTAGTTCATAGCCCATATATGGAGTTCCGCGTTACATAACTTACGGTAAATGGCCCGCCTGGCTGACCG
CCCAACGACCCCCGCCCATTGACGTCAATAATGACGTATGTTCCCATAGTAACGCCAATAGGGACTTTCC
ATTGACGTCAATGGGTGGAGTATTTACGGTAAACTGCCCACTTGGCAGTACATCAAGTGTATC
Features (pLannotate 1.2.2; 18 found; start..end, strand, type, name):
    132..335     +  promoter       CMV promoter: human cytomegalovirus (CMV) immediate early promoter
    377..395     +  promoter       T7 promoter: promoter for bacteriophage T7 RNA polymerase
    466..1149    +  CDS            Apobec1: ABEC1_RAT - Experimental evidence at protein level: Swiss-Prot protein existence level 1. Catalytic component of the apolipoprotein B mRNA editing enzyme complex which is responsible for the postranscriptional editing of a CAA codon for Gln to a UAA codon for stop in the APOB mRNA. May also play a role in the epigenetic regulation of gene expression by participating in DNA demethylation. From Rattus norvegicus (Rat).
   1246..1452    +  CDS            Cas9(C) (fragment): C-terminal portion of Streptococcus pyogenes Cas9 (Zetsche et al., 2015)
   1513..3114    +  CDS            dCas9(N): N-terminal portion of catalytically inactive Streptococcus pyogenes dCas9 carrying the D10A mutation (Zetsche et al., 2015)
   3115..5406    +  CDS            Cas9(C) (fragment): C-terminal portion of Streptococcus pyogenes Cas9 (Zetsche et al., 2015)
   5524..5748    +  polyA_signal   bGH poly(A) signal: bovine growth hormone polyadenylation signal
   5752..5773    +  promoter       SV40 promoter (fragment): SV40 enhancer and early promoter
   5778..5794    +  misc_feature   MCS (fragment): pBluescript multiple cloning site
   5843..5859    -  protein_bind   lac operator: The lac repressor binds to the lac operator to inhibit transcription in E. coli. This inhibition can be relieved by adding lactose or isopropyl-β-D-thiogalactopyranoside (IPTG). lac repressor encoded by lacI
   5867..5897    -  promoter       lac promoter: promoter for the E. coli lac operon
   5912..5933    -  protein_bind   CAP binding site: CAP binding activates transcription in the presence of cAMP. E. coli catabolite activator protein
   5946..6038    -  CDS            lacI (fragment): lac repressor; lacI; The lac repressor binds to the lac operator to inhibit transcription in E. coli. This inhibition can be relieved by adding lactose or isopropyl-β-D-thiogalactopyranoside (IPTG).
   6221..6809    -  rep_origin     ori: high-copy-number ColE1/pMB1/pBR322/pUC origin of replication
   6980..7840    -  CDS            AmpR: β-lactamase; bla; confers resistance to ampicillin, carbenicillin, and related antibiotics
   7841..7945    -  promoter       AmpR promoter: bla
   8016..8060    -  misc_feature   bom (fragment): basis of mobility region from pBR322
   8215..131     +  enhancer       CMV enhancer (across the origin): human cytomegalovirus immediate early enhancer
