>Addgene plasmid #119805 | CP1300-CBEmax | addgene full sequence | sequence record 231789 | Addgene NGS Result
ATTTAAGCTACAACAAGGCAAGGCTTGACCGACAATTGCATGAAGAATCTGCTTAGGGTTAGGCGTTTTG
CGCTGCTTCGCGATGTACGGGCCAGATATACGCGTTGACATTGATTATTGACTAGTTATTAATAGTAATC
AATTACGGGGTCATTAGTTCATAGCCCATATATGGAGTTCCGCGTTACATAACTTACGGTAAATGGCCCG
CCTGGCTGACCGCCCAACGACCCCCGCCCATTGACGTCAATAATGACGTATGTTCCCATAGTAACGCCAA
TAGGGACTTTCCATTGACGTCAATGGGTGGAGTATTTACGGTAAACTGCCCACTTGGCAGTACATCAAGT
GTATCATATGCCAAGTACGCCCCCTATTGACGTCAATGACGGTAAATGGCCCGCCTGGCATTATGCCCAG
TACATGACCTTATGGGACTTTCCTACTTGGCAGTACATCTACGTATTAGTCATCGCTATTACCATGGTGA
TGCGGTTTTGGCAGTACATCAATGGGCGTGGATAGCGGTTTGACTCACGGGGATTTCCAAGTCTCCACCC
CATTGACGTCAATGGGAGTTTGTTTTGGCACCAAAATCAACGGGACTTTCCAAAATGTCGTAACAACTCC
GCCCCATTGACGCAAATGGGCGGTAGGCGTGTACGGTGGGAGGTCTATATAAGCAGAGCTGGTTTAGTGA
ACCGTCAGATCCGCTAGAGATCCGCGGCCGCTAATACGACTCACTATAGGGAGAGCCGCCACCATGAAAC
GGACAGCCGACGGAAGCGAGTTCGAGTCACCAAAGAAGAAGCGGAAAGTCTCCTCAGAGACTGGGCCTGT
CGCCGTCGATCCAACCCTGCGCCGCCGGATTGAACCTCACGAGTTTGAAGTGTTCTTTGACCCCCGGGAG
CTGAGAAAGGAGACATGCCTGCTGTACGAGATCAACTGGGGAGGCAGGCACTCCATCTGGAGGCACACCT
CTCAGAACACAAATAAGCACGTGGAGGTGAACTTCATCGAGAAGTTTACCACAGAGCGGTACTTCTGCCC
CAATACCAGATGTAGCATCACATGGTTTCTGAGCTGGTCCCCTTGCGGAGAGTGTAGCAGGGCCATCACC
GAGTTCCTGTCCAGATATCCACACGTGACACTGTTTATCTACATCGCCAGGCTGTATCACCACGCAGACC
CAAGGAATAGGCAGGGCCTGCGCGATCTGATCAGCTCCGGCGTGACCATCCAGATCATGACAGAGCAGGA
GTCCGGCTACTGCTGGCGGAACTTCGTGAATTATTCTCCTAGCAACGAGGCCCACTGGCCTAGGTACCCA
CACCTGTGGGTGCGCCTGTACGTGCTGGAGCTGTATTGCATCATCCTGGGCCTGCCCCCTTGTCTGAATA
TCCTGCGGAGAAAGCAGCCCCAGCTGACCTTCTTTACAATCGCCCTGCAGTCTTGTCACTATCAGAGGCT
GCCACCCCACATCCTGTGGGCCACAGGCCTGAAGTCTGGAGGATCTAGCGGAGGATCCTCTGGCAGCGAG
ACACCAGGAACAAGCGAGTCAGCAACACCAGAGAGCAGTGGCGGCAGCAGCGGCGGCAGCAAGCCCATCA
GAGAGCAGGCCGAGAATATCATCCACCTGTTTACCCTGACCAATCTGGGAGCCCCTGCCGCCTTCAAGTA
CTTTGACACCACCATCGACCGGAAGAGGTACACCAGCACCAAAGAGGTGCTGGACGCCACCCTGATCCAC
CAGAGCATCACCGGCCTGTACGAGACACGGATCGACCTGTCTCAGCTGGGAGGCGACGGCGGATCAGGAG
GCTCTGGCGGTTCAGGTGGATCAGGCGGTAGCGGAGGTTCAGGTGGTGACAAGAAGTACAGCATCGGCCT
GGCCATCGGCACCAACTCTGTGGGCTGGGCCGTGATCACCGACGAGTACAAGGTGCCCAGCAAGAAATTC
AAGGTGCTGGGCAACACCGACCGGCACAGCATCAAGAAGAACCTGATCGGAGCCCTGCTGTTCGACAGCG
GCGAAACAGCCGAGGCCACCCGGCTGAAGAGAACCGCCAGAAGAAGATACACCAGACGGAAGAACCGGAT
CTGCTATCTGCAAGAGATCTTCAGCAACGAGATGGCCAAGGTGGACGACAGCTTCTTCCACAGACTGGAA
GAGTCCTTCCTGGTGGAAGAGGATAAGAAGCACGAGCGGCACCCCATCTTCGGCAACATCGTGGACGAGG
TGGCCTACCACGAGAAGTACCCCACCATCTACCACCTGAGAAAGAAACTGGTGGACAGCACCGACAAGGC
CGACCTGCGGCTGATCTATCTGGCCCTGGCCCACATGATCAAGTTCCGGGGCCACTTCCTGATCGAGGGC
GACCTGAACCCCGACAACAGCGACGTGGACAAGCTGTTCATCCAGCTGGTGCAGACCTACAACCAGCTGT
TCGAGGAAAACCCCATCAACGCCAGCGGCGTGGACGCCAAGGCCATCCTGTCTGCCAGACTGAGCAAGAG
CAGACGGCTGGAAAATCTGATCGCCCAGCTGCCCGGCGAGAAGAAGAATGGCCTGTTCGGAAACCTGATT
GCCCTGAGCCTGGGCCTGACCCCCAACTTCAAGAGCAACTTCGACCTGGCCGAGGATGCCAAACTGCAGC
TGAGCAAGGACACCTACGACGACGACCTGGACAACCTGCTGGCCCAGATCGGCGACCAGTACGCCGACCT
GTTTCTGGCCGCCAAGAACCTGTCCGACGCCATCCTGCTGAGCGACATCCTGAGAGTGAACACCGAGATC
ACCAAGGCCCCCCTGAGCGCCTCTATGATCAAGAGATACGACGAGCACCACCAGGACCTGACCCTGCTGA
AAGCTCTCGTGCGGCAGCAGCTGCCTGAGAAGTACAAAGAGATTTTCTTCGACCAGAGCAAGAACGGCTA
CGCCGGCTACATTGACGGCGGAGCCAGCCAGGAAGAGTTCTACAAGTTCATCAAGCCCATCCTGGAAAAG
ATGGACGGCACCGAGGAACTGCTCGTGAAGCTGAACAGAGAGGACCTGCTGCGGAAGCAGCGGACCTTCG
ACAACGGCAGCATCCCCCACCAGATCCACCTGGGAGAGCTGCACGCCATTCTGCGGCGGCAGGAAGATTT
TTACCCATTCCTGAAGGACAACCGGGAAAAGATCGAGAAGATCCTGACCTTCCGCATCCCCTACTACGTG
GGCCCTCTGGCCAGGGGAAACAGCAGATTCGCCTGGATGACCAGAAAGAGCGAGGAAACCATCACCCCCT
GGAACTTCGAGGAAGTGGTGGACAAGGGCGCTTCCGCCCAGAGCTTCATCGAGCGGATGACCAACTTCGA
TAAGAACCTGCCCAACGAGAAGGTGCTGCCCAAGCACAGCCTGCTGTACGAGTACTTCACCGTGTATAAC
GAGCTGACCAAAGTGAAATACGTGACCGAGGGAATGAGAAAGCCCGCCTTCCTGAGCGGCGAGCAGAAAA
AGGCCATCGTGGACCTGCTGTTCAAGACCAACCGGAAAGTGACCGTGAAGCAGCTGAAAGAGGACTACTT
CAAGAAAATCGAGTGCTTCGACTCCGTGGAAATCTCCGGCGTGGAAGATCGGTTCAACGCCTCCCTGGGC
ACATACCACGATCTGCTGAAAATTATCAAGGACAAGGACTTCCTGGACAATGAGGAAAACGAGGACATTC
TGGAAGATATCGTGCTGACCCTGACACTGTTTGAGGACAGAGAGATGATCGAGGAACGGCTGAAAACCTA
TGCCCACCTGTTCGACGACAAAGTGATGAAGCAGCTGAAGCGGCGGAGATACACCGGCTGGGGCAGGCTG
AGCCGGAAGCTGATCAACGGCATCCGGGACAAGCAGTCCGGCAAGACAATCCTGGATTTCCTGAAGTCCG
ACGGCTTCGCCAACAGAAACTTCATGCAGCTGATCCACGACGACAGCCTGACCTTTAAAGAGGACATCCA
GAAAGCCCAGGTGTCCGGCCAGGGCGATAGCCTGCACGAGCACATTGCCAATCTGGCCGGCAGCCCCGCC
ATTAAGAAGGGCATCCTGCAGACAGTGAAGGTGGTGGACGAGCTCGTGAAAGTGATGGGCCGGCACAAGC
CCGAGAACATCGTGATCGAAATGGCCAGAGAGAACCAGACCACCCAGAAGGGACAGAAGAACAGCCGCGA
GAGAATGAAGCGGATCGAAGAGGGCATCAAAGAGCTGGGCAGCCAGATCCTGAAAGAACACCCCGTGGAA
AACACCCAGCTGCAGAACGAGAAGCTGTACCTGTACTACCTGCAGAATGGGCGGGATATGTACGTGGACC
AGGAACTGGACATCAACCGGCTGTCCGACTACGATGTGGACCATATCGTGCCTCAGAGCTTTCTGAAGGA
CGACTCCATCGACAACAAGGTGCTGACCAGAAGCGACAAGAACCGGGGCAAGAGCGACAACGTGCCCTCC
GAAGAGGTCGTGAAGAAGATGAAGAACTACTGGCGGCAGCTGCTGAACGCCAAGCTGATTACCCAGAGAA
AGTTCGACAATCTGACCAAGGCCGAGAGAGGCGGCCTGAGCGAACTGGATAAGGCCGGCTTCATCAAGAG
ACAGCTGGTGGAAACCCGGCAGATCACAAAGCACGTGGCACAGATCCTGGACTCCCGGATGAACACTAAG
TACGACGAGAATGACAAGCTGATCCGGGAAGTGAAAGTGATCACCCTGAAGTCCAAGCTGGTGTCCGATT
TCCGGAAGGATTTCCAGTTTTACAAAGTGCGCGAGATCAACAACTACCACCACGCCCACGACGCCTACCT
GAACGCCGTCGTGGGAACCGCCCTGATCAAAAAGTACCCTAAGCTGGAAAGCGAGTTCGTGTACGGCGAC
TACAAGGTGTACGACGTGCGGAAGATGATCGCCAAGAGCGAGCAGGAAATCGGCAAGGCTACCGCCAAGT
ACTTCTTCTACAGCAACATCATGAACTTTTTCAAGACCGAGATTACCCTGGCCAACGGCGAGATCCGGAA
GCGGCCTCTGATCGAGACAAACGGCGAAACCGGGGAGATCGTGTGGGATAAGGGCCGGGATTTTGCCACC
GTGCGGAAAGTGCTGAGCATGCCCCAAGTGAATATCGTGAAAAAGACCGAGGTGCAGACAGGCGGCTTCA
GCAAAGAGTCTATCCTGCCCAAGAGGAACAGCGATAAGCTGATCGCCAGAAAGAAGGACTGGGACCCTAA
GAAGTACGGCGGCTTCGACAGCCCCACCGTGGCCTATTCTGTGCTGGTGGTGGCCAAAGTGGAAAAGGGC
AAGTCCAAGAAACTGAAGAGTGTGAAAGAGCTGCTGGGGATCACCATCATGGAAAGAAGCAGCTTCGAGA
AGAATCCCATCGACTTTCTGGAAGCCAAGGGCTACAAAGAAGTGAAAAAGGACCTGATCATCAAGCTGCC
TAAGTACTCCCTGTTCGAGCTGGAAAACGGCCGGAAGAGAATGCTGGCCTCTGCCGGCGAACTGCAGAAG
GGAAACGAACTGGCCCTGCCCTCCAAATATGTGAACTTCCTGTACCTGGCCAGCCACTATGAGAAGCTGA
AGGGCTCCCCCGAGGATAATGAGCAGAAACAGCTGTTTGTGGAACAGCACAAGCACTACCTGGACGAGAT
CATCGAGCAGATCAGCGAGTTCTCCAAGAGAGTGATCCTGGCCGACGCTAATCTGGACAAAGTGCTGTCC
GCCTACAACAAGCACCGGGATAGCGGCGGGAGCGGCGGGAGCGGGGGGAGCACTAATCTGAGCGACATCA
TTGAGAAGGAGACTGGGAAACAGCTGGTCATTCAGGAGTCCATCCTGATGCTGCCTGAGGAGGTGGAGGA
AGTGATCGGCAACAAGCCAGAGTCTGACATCCTGGTGCACACCGCCTACGACGAGTCCACAGATGAGAAT
GTGATGCTGCTGACCTCTGACGCCCCCGAGTATAAGCCTTGGGCCCTGGTCATCCAGGATTCTAACGGCG
AGAATAAGATCAAGATGCTGAGCGGAGGATCCGGAGGATCTGGAGGCAGCACCAACCTGTCTGACATCAT
CGAGAAGGAGACAGGCAAGCAGCTGGTCATCCAGGAGAGCATCCTGATGCTGCCCGAAGAAGTCGAAGAA
GTGATCGGAAACAAGCCTGAGAGCGATATCCTGGTCCATACCGCCTACGACGAGAGTACCGACGAAAATG
TGATGCTGCTGACATCCGACGCCCCAGAGTATAAGCCCTGGGCTCTGGTCATCCAGGATTCCAACGGAGA
GAACAAAATCAAAATGCTGTCTGGCGGCTCAAAAAGAACCGCCGACGGCAGCGAATTCGAGCCCAAGAAG
AAGAGGAAAGTCTAACCGGTCATCATCACCATCACCATTGAGTTTAAACCCGCTGATCAGCCTCGACTGT
GCCTTCTAGTTGCCAGCCATCTGTTGTTTGCCCCTCCCCCGTGCCTTCCTTGACCCTGGAAGGTGCCACT
CCCACTGTCCTTTCCTAATAAAATGAGGAAATTGCATCGCATTGTCTGAGTAGGTGTCATTCTATTCTGG
GGGGTGGGGTGGGGCAGGACAGCAAGGGGGAGGATTGGGAAGACAATAGCAGGCATGCTGGGGATGCGGT
GGGCTCTATGGCTTCTGAGGCGGAAAGAACCAGCTGGGGCTCGATACCGTCGACCTCTAGCTAGAGCTTG
GCGTAATCATGGTCATAGCTGTTTCCTGTGTGAAATTGTTATCCGCTCACAATTCCACACAACATACGAG
CCGGAAGCATAAAGTGTAAAGCCTAGGGTGCCTAATGAGTGAGCTAACTCACATTAATTGCGTTGCGCTC
ACTGCCCGCTTTCCAGTCGGGAAACCTGTCGTGCCAGCTGCATTAATGAATCGGCCAACGCGCGGGGAGA
GGCGGTTTGCGTATTGGGCGCTCTTCCGCTTCCTCGCTCACTGACTCGCTGCGCTCGGTCGTTCGGCTGC
GGCGAGCGGTATCAGCTCACTCAAAGGCGGTAATACGGTTATCCACAGAATCAGGGGATAACGCAGGAAA
GAACATGTGAGCAAAAGGCCAGCAAAAGGCCAGGAACCGTAAAAAGGCCGCGTTGCTGGCGTTTTTCCAT
AGGCTCCGCCCCCCTGACGAGCATCACAAAAATCGACGCTCAAGTCAGAGGTGGCGAAACCCGACAGGAC
TATAAAGATACCAGGCGTTTCCCCCTGGAAGCTCCCTCGTGCGCTCTCCTGTTCCGACCCTGCCGCTTAC
CGGATACCTGTCCGCCTTTCTCCCTTCGGGAAGCGTGGCGCTTTCTCATAGCTCACGCTGTAGGTATCTC
AGTTCGGTGTAGGTCGTTCGCTCCAAGCTGGGCTGTGTGCACGAACCCCCCGTTCAGCCCGACCGCTGCG
CCTTATCCGGTAACTATCGTCTTGAGTCCAACCCGGTAAGACACGACTTATCGCCACTGGCAGCAGCCAC
TGGTAACAGGATTAGCAGAGCGAGGTATGTAGGCGGTGCTACAGAGTTCTTGAAGTGGTGGCCTAACTAC
GGCTACACTAGAAGAACAGTATTTGGTATCTGCGCTCTGCTGAAGCCAGTTACCTTCGGAAAAAGAGTTG
GTAGCTCTTGATCCGGCAAACAAACCACCGCTGGTAGCGGTGGTTTTTTTGTTTGCAAGCAGCAGATTAC
GCGCAGAAAAAAAGGATCTCAAGAAGATCCTTTGATCTTTTCTACGGGGTCTGACACTCAGTGGAACGAA
AACTCACGTTAAGGGATTTTGGTCATGAGATTATCAAAAAGGATCTTCACCTAGATCCTTTTAAATTAAA
AATGAAGTTTTAAATCAATCTAAAGTATATATGAGTAAACTTGGTCTGACAGTTACCAATGCTTAATCAG
TGAGGCACCTATCTCAGCGATCTGTCTATTTCGTTCATCCATAGTTGCCTGACTCCCCGTCGTGTAGATA
ACTACGATACGGGAGGGCTTACCATCTGGCCCCAGTGCTGCAATGATACCGCGAGACCCACGCTCACCGG
CTCCAGATTTATCAGCAATAAACCAGCCAGCCGGAAGGGCCGAGCGCAGAAGTGGTCCTGCAACTTTATC
CGCCTCCATCCAGTCTATTAATTGTTGCCGGGAAGCTAGAGTAAGTAGTTCGCCAGTTAATAGTTTGCGC
AACGTTGTTGCCATTGCTACAGGCATCGTGGTGTCACGCTCGTCGTTTGGTATGGCTTCATTCAGCTCCG
GTTCCCAACGATCAAGGCGAGTTACATGATCCCCCATGTTGTGCAAAAAAGCGGTTAGCTCCTTCGGTCC
TCCGATCGTTGTCAGAAGTAAGTTGGCCGCAGTGTTATCACTCATGGTTATGGCAGCACTGCATAATTCT
CTTACTGTCATGCCATCCGTAAGATGCTTTTCTGTGACTGGTGAGTACTCAACCAAGTCATTCTGAGAAT
AGTGTATGCGGCGACCGAGTTGCTCTTGCCCGGCGTCAATACGGGATAATACCGCGCCACATAGCAGAAC
TTTAAAAGTGCTCATCATTGGAAAACGTTCTTCGGGGCGAAAACTCTCAAGGATCTTACCGCTGTTGAGA
TCCAGTTCGATGTAACCCACTCGTGCACCCAACTGATCTTCAGCATCTTTTACTTTCACCAGCGTTTCTG
GGTGAGCAAAAACAGGAAGGCAAAATGCCGCAAAAAAGGGAATAAGGGCGACACGGAAATGTTGAATACT
CATACTCTTCCTTTTTCAATATTATTGAAGCATTTATCAGGGTTATTGTCTCATGAGCGGATACATATTT
GAATGTATTTAGAAAAATAAACAAATAGGGGTTCCGCGCACATTTCCCCGAAAAGTGCCACCTGACGTCG
ACGGATCGGGAGATCGATCTCCCGATCCCCTAGGGTCGACTCTCAGTACAATCTGCTCTGATGCCGCATA
GTTAAGCCAGTATCTGCTCCCTGCTTGTGTGTTGGAGGTCGCTGAGTAGTGCGCGAGCAAA
Features (pLannotate 1.2.2; 19 found; start..end, strand, type, name):
    107..486     +  enhancer       CMV enhancer: human cytomegalovirus immediate early enhancer
    487..690     +  promoter       CMV promoter: human cytomegalovirus (CMV) immediate early promoter
    732..750     +  promoter       T7 promoter: promoter for bacteriophage T7 RNA polymerase
    821..1504    +  CDS            Apobec1: ABEC1_RAT - Experimental evidence at protein level: Swiss-Prot protein existence level 1. Catalytic component of the apolipoprotein B mRNA editing enzyme complex which is responsible for the postranscriptional editing of a CAA codon for Gln to a UAA codon for stop in the APOB mRNA. May also play a role in the epigenetic regulation of gene expression by participating in DNA demethylation. From Rattus norvegicus (Rat).
   1601..1807    +  CDS            Cas9(C) (fragment): C-terminal portion of Streptococcus pyogenes Cas9 (Zetsche et al., 2015)
   1868..3469    +  CDS            dCas9(N): N-terminal portion of catalytically inactive Streptococcus pyogenes dCas9 carrying the D10A mutation (Zetsche et al., 2015)
   3470..5762    +  CDS            Cas9(C) (fragment): C-terminal portion of Streptococcus pyogenes Cas9 (Zetsche et al., 2015)
   6071..6319    +  CDS            UGI: UNGI_BPPB2 - Experimental evidence at protein level: Swiss-Prot protein existence level 1. This protein binds specifically and reversibly to the host uracil-DNA glycosylase, preventing removal of uracil residues from PBS2 DNA by the host uracil-excision repair system. From Bacillus phage PBS2 (Bacteriophage PBS2).
   6437..6661    +  polyA_signal   bGH poly(A) signal: bovine growth hormone polyadenylation signal
   6665..6686    +  promoter       SV40 promoter (fragment): SV40 enhancer and early promoter
   6691..6707    +  misc_feature   MCS (fragment): pBluescript multiple cloning site
   6756..6772    -  protein_bind   lac operator: The lac repressor binds to the lac operator to inhibit transcription in E. coli. This inhibition can be relieved by adding lactose or isopropyl-β-D-thiogalactopyranoside (IPTG). lac repressor encoded by lacI
   6780..6810    -  promoter       lac promoter: promoter for the E. coli lac operon
   6825..6846    -  protein_bind   CAP binding site: CAP binding activates transcription in the presence of cAMP. E. coli catabolite activator protein
   6859..6951    -  CDS            lacI (fragment): lac repressor; lacI; The lac repressor binds to the lac operator to inhibit transcription in E. coli. This inhibition can be relieved by adding lactose or isopropyl-β-D-thiogalactopyranoside (IPTG).
   7134..7722    -  rep_origin     ori: high-copy-number ColE1/pMB1/pBR322/pUC origin of replication
   7893..8753    -  CDS            AmpR: β-lactamase; bla; confers resistance to ampicillin, carbenicillin, and related antibiotics
   8754..8858    -  promoter       AmpR promoter: bla
   8929..8973    -  misc_feature   bom (fragment): basis of mobility region from pBR322
