[The description below was written by a language model from this plasmid's Addgene catalogue record and pLannotate feature annotations shown in this document.]
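Description:
CP1300-CBEmax is a mammalian expression plasmid encoding a cytosine (C-to-T) base editor built on a circularly permuted Streptococcus pyogenes Cas9 nickase. The backbone is a pCMV vector with a pBR322/ColE1-type origin and a β-lactamase (AmpR) cassette for ampicillin selection in E. coli. Remnants of a lac promoter/operator region, a lacI fragment, a pBR322 bom fragment and a short SV40 promoter fragment are also annotated, but these appear to be backbone leftovers rather than functional parts of the payload.

The single expression cassette is driven by the CMV immediate early enhancer and promoter and terminated by the bGH polyadenylation signal. A T7 promoter lies just upstream of the coding region and could support in vitro transcription. The open reading frame begins with rat APOBEC1, the cytidine deaminase that converts cytosine to uracil in the single-stranded DNA exposed by Cas9 binding. The Cas9 portion shows the circular permutation. A short C-terminal Cas9 fragment comes first, followed after a gap by the N-terminal portion carrying the D10A nickase mutation and then the rest of the protein. This fits new termini placed near residue 1300, as the name indicates. The insert name specifies two copies of the uracil glycosylase inhibitor UGI, which block excision of the uracil intermediate and so favour the C-to-T outcome.

The two sequence records differ. The 9,021 nt repository-sequenced record has one annotated UGI, with unannotated space before it that could hold the second. The shorter 8,463 nt depositor record shows no UGI annotation at all. No guide RNA cassette is present, so a guide must be supplied separately. The associated work used such permuted variants to broaden base editor targeting scope.
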