Addgene plasmid #119805: CP1300-CBEmax
Purpose: C-to-T base editor
Depositing lab: David Liu. Depositing organization: Broad Institute. Publication: Circularly permuted and PAM-modified Cas9 variants broaden the targeting scope of base editors. Huang TP, Zhao KT, Miller SM, Gaudelli NM, Oakes BL, Fellmann C, Savage DF, Liu DR. Nat Biotechnol. 2019 May 20. pii: 10.1038/s41587-019-0134-y. doi: 10.1038/s41587-019-0134-y. PubMed 31110355.
Backbone
  Vector backbone: pCMV with a BR322 origin
  Vector type: Mammalian Expression
Growth in bacteria
  Bacterial resistance: Ampicillin, 100 μg/mL
  Growth temperature: 37°C
  Growth strain: Mach1
  Copy number: Unknown
Gene/Insert
  Gene/Insert name: rApobec1-nSpCas9 (CP1300) -UGI-UGI
  Cloning method: Unknown
Terms and licenses: Academic/Nonprofit Terms; Industry Terms: Not Available to Industry
How to cite: CP1300-CBEmax was a gift from David Liu (Addgene plasmid # 119805 ; http://n2t.net/addgene:119805 ; RRID:Addgene_119805)
